Addgene plasmid #82732: pDONR223_MAX_p.R35L
Purpose: Gateway Donor vector containing MAX, part of the Target Accelerator Plasmid Collection.
Depositing lab: Jesse Boehm & Matthew Meyerson & David Root. Depositing organization: Broad Institute. Publication: High-throughput Phenotyping of Lung Cancer Somatic Mutations. Berger AH, Brooks AN, Wu X, Shrestha Y, Chouinard C, Piccioni F, Bagul M, Kamburov A, Imielinski M, Hogstrom L, Zhu C, Yang X, Pantel S, Sakai R, Watson J, Kaplan N, Campbell JD, Singh S, Root DE, Narayan R, Natoli T, Lahr DL, Tirosh I, Tamayo P, Getz G, Wong B, Doench J, Subramanian A, Golub TR, Meyerson M, Boehm JS. Cancer Cell. 2016 Aug 8;30(2):214-28. doi: 10.1016/j.ccell.2016.06.022. Epub 2016 Jul 28. PubMed 27478040.
Backbone
  Vector backbone: pDONR223
  Backbone manufacturer: Invitrogen
  Vector type: Gateway Entry vector
Growth in bacteria
  Bacterial resistance: Spectinomycin, 50 μg/mL
  Growth temperature: 37°C
  Growth strain: DH5alpha
  Copy number: High Copy
Gene/Insert
  Gene/Insert name: MAX (alt name: NM_002382)
  Species: H. sapiens (human)
  Mutation: R35L
  Entrez Gene: MAX (a.k.a. bHLHd4)
  Promoter: None
  Cloning method: Gateway Cloning
  Sequencing primers: 5′ M13pUC-fwd; 3′ M13-Rev
Terms and licenses: Academic/Nonprofit Terms; Industry Terms: Not Available to Industry
Depositor comments: CLOSED (stop codon immediately follows insert)
How to cite: pDONR223_MAX_p.R35L was a gift from Jesse Boehm & Matthew Meyerson & David Root (Addgene plasmid # 82732 ; http://n2t.net/addgene:82732 ; RRID:Addgene_82732)
