[The description below was written by a language model from this plasmid's Addgene catalogue record and pLannotate feature annotations shown in this document.]
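Description:
pDONR223_MAX_p.R35L is a Gateway entry clone built on the Invitrogen pDONR223 backbone, carrying the human MAX open reading frame with an R35L point substitution. It is a small (about 3.3 kb) bacterial plasmid that replicates from a high-copy ColE1/pUC-type origin. Selection is with spectinomycin, through an aadA aminoglycoside adenylyltransferase gene (SmR). This gene sits downstream of fragments of a class 1 integron Pc promoter and a gentamicin acetyltransferase gene. Short fragments of lacI and lacZα are also annotated in the backbone. The rrnB T1 and T2 terminators lie upstream of the cloning site, where they help insulate the insert from read-through transcription.

The MAX coding sequence is flanked by attL-type recombination sites. The annotation tool labels these as attL3, spanning the sequence origin, and a fragment of attL2. An LR Clonase reaction can therefore move the ORF in a defined orientation into any compatible Gateway destination vector. The record lists no promoter for the insert, so the plasmid serves as a shuttle and archival clone, not an expression construct. The only nearby promoter is a T7 promoter on the opposite strand, beyond attL2. The clone is "closed", meaning a stop codon immediately follows the insert, so it cannot be fused to C-terminal tags supplied by a destination vector.

MAX is a bHLH transcription regulator that dimerises with MYC or MAD to bind E-box elements. This variant belongs to the Target Accelerator Plasmid Collection, which was assembled for high-throughput functional phenotyping of somatic mutations found in lung cancer. Its typical use is transfer into expression vectors to compare the mutant allele with wild-type MAX.
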