Features (pLannotate 1.2.2; 12 found; start..end, strand, type, name):
     67..546     +  CDS            MAX: MAX_HUMAN - Also known as BHLHD4. Experimental evidence at protein level: Swiss-Prot protein existence level 1. Transcription regulator. Forms a sequence-specific DNA- binding protein complex with MYC or MAD which recognizes the core sequence 5'-CAC[GA]TG-3'. The MYC:MAX complex is a transcriptional activator, whereas the MAD:MAX complex is a repressor. May repress transcription via the recruitment of a chromatin remodeling complex containing H3 'Lys-9' histone methyltransferase activity. Represses MYC transcriptional activity from E-box elements. From Homo sapiens (Human).
    557..650     -  protein_bind   attL2 (fragment): mutant version of attL; recombination site for the Gateway® LR reaction LR Clonase™
    668..686     -  promoter       T7 promoter: promoter for bacteriophage T7 RNA polymerase
    876..899     +  promoter       Pc promoter (fragment): intI1 (promoter lies within the coding sequence); class 1 integron promoter
   1075..1131    +  CDS            GmR (fragment): gentamycin acetyltransferase; aacC1; confers resistance to gentamycin
   1138..1929    +  CDS            SmR: aminoglycoside adenylyltransferase (Murphy, 1985); aadA; confers resistance to spectinomycin and streptomycin
   2022..2610    +  rep_origin     ori: high-copy-number ColE1/pMB1/pBR322/pUC origin of replication
   2793..2885    +  CDS            lacI (fragment): lac repressor; lacI; The lac repressor binds to the lac operator to inhibit transcription in E. coli. This inhibition can be relieved by adding lactose or isopropyl-β-D-thiogalactopyranoside (IPTG).
   2940..2967    -  terminator     rrnB T2 terminator: transcription terminator T2 from the E. coli rrnB gene
   3099..3142    +  terminator     rrnB T1 terminator: Escherichia coli rrnB; transcription terminator T1 from the E. coli rrnB gene
   3189..3225    -  CDS            lacZα (fragment): LacZα fragment of β-galactosidase; lacZ fragment
   3242..64      +  protein_bind   attL3 (across the origin): mutant version of attL; recombination site for the Gateway® LR reaction LR Clonase™
>Addgene plasmid #82732 | pDONR223_MAX_p.R35L | addgene full sequence | sequence record 161415 | Addgene NGS result
TGTTCGTTGCAACAAATTGATGAGCAATGCTTTTTTATAATGCCAACTTTGTACAAAAAAGTTGGCATGA
GCGATAACGATGACATCGAGGTGGAGAGCGACGAAGAGCAACCGAGGTTTCAATCTGCGGCTGACAAACG
GGCTCATCATAATGCACTGGAACGAAAACTTAGGGACCACATCAAAGACAGCTTTCACAGTTTGCGGGAC
TCAGTCCCATCACTCCAAGGAGAGAAGGCATCCCGGGCCCAAATCCTAGACAAAGCCACAGAATATATCC
AGTATATGCGAAGGAAAAACCACACACACCAGCAAGATATTGACGACCTCAAGCGGCAGAATGCTCTTCT
GGAGCAGCAAGTCCGTGCACTGGAGAAGGCGAGGTCAAGTGCCCAACTGCAGACCAACTACCCCTCCTCA
GACAACAGCCTCTACACCAACGCCAAGGGCAGCACCATCTCTGCCTTCGATGGGGGCTCGGACTCCAGCT
CGGAGTCTGAGCCTGAAGAGCCCCAAAGCAGGAAGAAGCTCCGGATGGAGGCCAGCTGATTGCCAACTTT
CTTGTACAAAGTTGTCATTATAAGAAAGCATTGCTTATCAATTTGTTGCAACGAACAGGTCACTATCAGT
CAAAATAAAATCATTATTTGCCATCCAGCTGATATCCCCTATAGTGAGTCGTATTACATGGTCATAGCTG
TTTCCTGGCAGCTCTGGCCCGTGTCTCAAAATCTCTGATGTTACATTGCACAAGATAAAAATATATCATC
ATGCCTCCTCTAGACCAGCCAGGACAGAAATGCCTCGACTTCGCTGCTACCCAAGGTTGCCGGGTGACGC
ACACCGTGGAAACGGATGAAGGCACGAACCCAGTGGACATAAGCCTGTTCGGTTCGTAAGCTGTAATGCA
AGTAGCGTATGCGCTCACGCAACTGGTCCAGAACCTTGACCGAACGCAGCGGTGGTAACGGCGCAGTGGC
GGTTTTCATGGCTTGTTATGACTGTTTTTTTGGGGTACAGTCTATGCCTCGGGCATCCAAGCAGCAAGCG
CGTTACGCCGTGGGTCGATGTTTGATGTTATGGAGCAGCAACGATGTTACGCAGCAGGGCAGTCGCCCTA
AAACAAAGTTAAACATTATGAGGGAAGCGGTGATCGCCGAAGTATCGACTCAACTATCAGAGGTAGTTGG
CGTCATCGAGCGCCATCTCGAACCGACGTTGCTGGCCGTACATTTGTACGGCTCCGCAGTGGATGGCGGC
CTGAAGCCACACAGTGATATTGATTTGCTGGTTACGGTGACCGTAAGGCTTGATGAAACAACGCGGCGAG
CTTTGATCAACGACCTTTTGGAAACTTCGGCTTCCCCTGGAGAGAGCGAGATTCTCCGCGCTGTAGAAGT
CACCATTGTTGTGCACGACGACATCATTCCGTGGCGTTATCCAGCTAAGCGCGAACTGCAATTTGGAGAA
TGGCAGCGCAATGACATTCTTGCAGGTATCTTCGAGCCAGCCACGATCGACATTGATCTGGCTATCTTGC
TGACAAAAGCAAGAGAACATAGCGTTGCCTTGGTAGGTCCAGCGGCGGAGGAACTCTTTGATCCGGTTCC
TGAACAGGATCTATTTGAGGCGCTAAATGAAACCTTAACGCTATGGAACTCGCCGCCCGACTGGGCTGGC
GATGAGCGAAATGTAGTGCTTACGTTGTCCCGCATTTGGTACAGCGCAGTAACCGGCAAAATCGCGCCGA
AGGATGTCGCTGCCGACTGGGCAATGGAGCGCCTGCCGGCCCAGTATCAGCCCGTCATACTTGAAGCTAG
ACAGGCTTATCTTGGACAAGAAGAAGATCGCTTGGCCTCGCGCGCAGATCAGTTGGAAGAATTTGTCCAC
TACGTGAAAGGCGAGATCACCAAGGTAGTCGGCAAATAACCCTCGAGCCACCCATGACCAAAATCCCTTA
ACGTGAGTTACGCGTCGTTCCACTGAGCGTCAGACCCCGTAGAAAAGATCAAAGGATCTTCTTGAGATCC
TTTTTTTCTGCGCGTAATCTGCTGCTTGCAAACAAAAAAACCACCGCTACCAGCGGTGGTTTGTTTGCCG
GATCAAGAGCTACCAACTCTTTTTCCGAAGGTAACTGGCTTCAGCAGAGCGCAGATACCAAATACTGTTC
TTCTAGTGTAGCCGTAGTTAGGCCACCACTTCAAGAACTCTGTAGCACCGCCTACATACCTCGCTCTGCT
AATCCTGTTACCAGTGGCTGCTGCCAGTGGCGATAAGTCGTGTCTTACCGGGTTGGACTCAAGACGATAG
TTACCGGATAAGGCGCAGCGGTCGGGCTGAACGGGGGGTTCGTGCACACAGCCCAGCTTGGAGCGAACGA
CCTACACCGAACTGAGATACCTACAGCGTGAGCTATGAGAAAGCGCCACGCTTCCCGAAGGGAGAAAGGC
GGACAGGTATCCGGTAAGCGGCAGGGTCGGAACAGGAGAGCGCACGAGGGAGCTTCCAGGGGGAAACGCC
TGGTATCTTTATAGTCCTGTCGGGTTTCGCCACCTCTGACTTGAGCGTCGATTTTTGTGATGCTCGTCAG
GGGGGCGGAGCCTATGGAAAAACGCCAGCAACGCGGCCTTTTTACGGTTCCTGGCCTTTTGCTGGCCTTT
TGCTCACATGTTCTTTCCTGCGTTATCCCCTGATTCTGTGGATAACCGTATTACCGCCTTTGAGTGAGCT
GATACCGCTCGCCGCAGCCGAACGACCGAGCGCAGCGAGTCAGTGAGCGAGGAAGCGGAAGAGCGCCCAA
TACGCAAACCGCCTCTCCCCGCGCGTTGGCCGATTCATTAATGCAGCTGGCACGACAGGTTTCCCGACTG
GAAAGCGGGCAGTGAGCGCAACGCAATTAATACGCGTACCGCTAGCCAGGAAGAGTTTGTAGAAACGCAA
AAAGGCCATCCGTCAGGATGGCCTTCTGCTTAGTTTGATGCCTGGCAGTTTATGGCGGGCGTCCTGCCCG
CCACCCTCCGGGCCGTTGCTTCACAACGTTCAAATCCGCTCCCGGCGGATTTGTCCTACTCAGGAGAGCG
TTCACCGACAAACAACAGATAAAACGAAAGGCCCAGTCTTCCGACTGAGCCTTTCGTTTTATTTGATGCC
TGGCAGTTCCCTACTCTCGCGTTAACGCTAGCATGGATGTTTTCCCAGTCACGACGTTGTAAAACGACGG
CCAGTCTTAAGCTCGGGCCCCAAATAATGATTTTATTTTGACTGATAGTGACC
