>Addgene plasmid #82732 | pDONR223_MAX_p.R35L | depositor partial sequence | sequence record 157458 | Insert sequence
ATGAGCGATAACGATGACATCGAGGTGGAGAGCGACGAAGAGCAACCGAGGTTTCAATCTGCGGCTGACA
AACGGGCTCATCATAATGCACTGGAACGAAAACTTAGGGACCACATCAAAGACAGCTTTCACAGTTTGCG
GGACTCAGTCCCATCACTCCAAGGAGAGAAGGCATCCCGGGCCCAAATCCTAGACAAAGCCACAGAATAT
ATCCAGTATATGCGAAGGAAAAACCACACACACCAGCAAGATATTGACGACCTCAAGCGGCAGAATGCTC
TTCTGGAGCAGCAAGTCCGTGCACTGGAGAAGGCGAGGTCAAGTGCCCAACTGCAGACCAACTACCCCTC
CTCAGACAACAGCCTCTACACCAACGCCAAGGGCAGCACCATCTCTGCCTTCGATGGGGGCTCGGACTCC
AGCTCGGAGTCTGAGCCTGAAGAGCCCCAAAGCAGGAAGAAGCTCCGGATGGAGGCCAGCTAA
